>Addgene plasmid #26407 | pF146 pSOD1WTAcGFP1 | addgene full sequence | sequence record 205961 | Addgene NGS Result
AAGGATCTTCTTGAGATCCTTTTTTTCTGCGCGTAATCTGCTGCTTGCAAACAAAAAAACCACCGCTACC
AGCGGTGGTTTGTTTGCCGGATCAAGAGCTACCAACTCTTTTTCCGAAGGTAACTGGCTTCAGCAGAGCG
CAGATACCAAATACTGTTCTTCTAGTGTAGCCGTAGTTAGGCCACCACTTCAAGAACTCTGTAGCACCGC
CTACATACCTCGCTCTGCTAATCCTGTTACCAGTGGCTGCTGCCAGTGGCGATAAGTCGTGTCTTACCGG
GTTGGACTCAAGACGATAGTTACCGGATAAGGCGCAGCGGTCGGGCTGAACGGGGGGTTCGTGCACACAG
CCCAGCTTGGAGCGAACGACCTACACCGAACTGAGATACCTACAGCGTGAGCTATGAGAAAGCGCCACGC
TTCCCGAAGGGAGAAAGGCGGACAGGTATCCGGTAAGCGGCAGGGTCGGAACAGGAGAGCGCACGAGGGA
GCTTCCAGGGGGAAACGCCTGGTATCTTTATAGTCCTGTCGGGTTTCGCCACCTCTGACTTGAGCGTCGA
TTTTTGTGATGCTCGTCAGGGGGGCGGAGCCTATGGAAAAACGCCAGCAACGCGGCCTTTTTACGGTTCC
TGGCCTTTTGCTGGCCTTTTGCTCACATGTTCTTTCCTGCGTTATCCCCTGATTCTGTGGATAACCGTAT
TACCGCCATGCATTAGTTATTAATAGTAATCAATTACGGGGTCATTAGTTCATAGCCCATATATGGAGTT
CCGCGTTACATAACTTACGGTAAATGGCCCGCCTGGCTGACCGCCCAACGACCCCCGCCCATTGACGTCA
ATAATGACGTATGTTCCCATAGTAACGCCAATAGGGACTTTCCATTGACGTCAATGGGTGGAGTATTTAC
GGTAAACTGCCCACTTGGCAGTACATCAAGTGTATCATATGCCAAGTACGCCCCCTATTGACGTCAATGA
CGGTAAATGGCCCGCCTGGCATTATGCCCAGTACATGACCTTATGGGACTTTCCTACTTGGCAGTACATC
TACGTATTAGTCATCGCTATTACCATGGTGATGCGGTTTTGGCAGTACATCAATGGGCGTGGATAGCGGT
TTGACTCACGGGGATTTCCAAGTCTCCACCCCATTGACGTCAATGGGAGTTTGTTTTGGCACCAAAATCA
ACGGGACTTTCCAAAATGTCGTAACAACTCCGCCCCATTGACGCAAATGGGCGGTAGGCGTGTACGGTGG
GAGGTCTATATAAGCAGAGCTGGTTTAGTGAACCGTCAGATCCGCTAGCGCTACCGGACTCAGATCTCGA
GCTCAAGCTTCGAATTCCATGGCGACGAAGGCCGTGTGCGTGCTGAAGGGCGACGGCCCAGTGCAGGGCA
TCATCAATTTCGAGCAGAAGGAAAGTAATGGACCAGTGAAGGTGTGGGGAAGCATTAAAGGACTGACTGA
AGGCCTGCATGGATTCCATGTTCATGAGTTTGGAGATAATACAGCAGGCTGTACCAGTGCAGGTCCTCAC
TTTAATCCTCTATCCAGAAAACACGGTGGGCCAAAGGATGAAGAGAGGCATGTTGGAGACTTGGGCAATG
TGACTGCTGACAAAGATGGTGTGGCCGATGTGTCTATTGAAGATTCTGTGATCTCACTCTCAGGAGACCA
TTGCATCATTGGCCGCACACTGGTGGTCCATGAAAAAGCAGATGACTTGGGCAAAGGTGGAAATGAAGAA
AGTACAAAGACAGGAAACGCTGGAAGTCGTTTGGCTTGTGGTGTAATTGGGATCGCCCAAGGGTCGACGG
TACCGCGGGCCCGGGATCCACCGGTCATGGTGAGCAAGGGCGCCGAGCTGTTCACCGGCATCGTGCCCAT
CCTGATCGAGCTGAATGGCGATGTGAATGGCCACAAGTTCAGCGTGAGCGGCGAGGGCGAGGGCGATGCC
ACCTACGGCAAGCTGACCCTGAAGTTCATCTGCACCACCGGCAAGCTGCCTGTGCCCTGGCCCACCCTGG
TGACCACCCTGAGCTACGGCGTGCAGTGCTTCTCACGCTACCCCGATCACATGAAGCAGCACGACTTCTT
CAAGAGCGCCATGCCTGAGGGCTACATCCAGGAGCGCACCATCTTCTTCGAGGATGACGGCAACTACAAG
TCGCGCGCCGAGGTGAAGTTCGAGGGCGATACCCTGGTGAATCGCATCGAGCTGACCGGCACCGATTTCA
AGGAGGATGGCAACATCCTGGGCAATAAGATGGAGTACAACTACAACGCCCACAATGTGTACATCATGAC
CGACAAGGCCAAGAATGGCATCAAGGTGAACTTCAAGATCCGCCACAACATCGAGGATGGCAGCGTGCAG
CTGGCCGACCACTACCAGCAGAATACCCCCATCGGCGATGGCCCTGTGCTGCTGCCCGATAACCACTACC
TGTCCACCCAGAGCGCCCTGTCCAAGGACCCCAACGAGAAGCGCGATCACATGATCTACTTCGGCTTCGT
GACCGCCGCCGCCATCACCCACGGCATGGATGAGCTGTACAAGTGAGCGGCCGCGACTCTAGATCATAAT
CAGCCATACCACATTTGTAGAGGTTTTACTTGCTTTAAAAAACCTCCCACACCTCCCCCTGAACCTGAAA
CATAAAATGAATGCAATTGTTGTTGTTAACTTGTTTATTGCAGCTTATAATGGTTACAAATAAAGCAATA
GCATCACAAATTTCACAAATAAAGCATTTTTTTCACTGCATTCTAGTTGTGGTTTGTCCAAACTCATCAA
TGTATCTTAAGGCGTAAATTGTAAGCGTTAATATTTTGTTAAAATTCGCGTTAAATTTTTGTTAAATCAG
CTCATTTTTTAACCAATAGGCCGAAATCGGCAAAATCCCTTATAAATCAAAAGAATAGACCGAGATAGGG
T
[37 nt withheld, positions 2942-2978]
AAAGAACGTGGACTCCAACGTCAAAGG
[49 nt withheld, positions 3006-3054]
T
[91 nt withheld, positions 3056-3146]
G
[124 nt withheld, positions 3148-3271]
CAGGTGGCACTTTTCGGGGAAATGTGCGCGGAACCCCTATTTGTTTATTTTTCTAAATACATTCAAATAT
GTATCCGCTCATGAGACAATAACCCTGATAAATGCTTCAATAATATTGAAAAAGGAAGAGTCCTGAGGCG
GAAAGAACCAGCTGTGGAATGTGTGTCAGTTAGGGTGTGGAAAGTCCCCAGGCTCCCCAGCAGGCAGAAG
TATGCAAAGCATGCATCTCAATTAGTCAGCAACCAGGTGTGGAAAGTCCCCAGGCTCCCCAGCAGGCAGA
AGTATGCAAAGCATGCATCTCAATTAGTCAGCAACCATAGTCCCGCCCCTAACTCCGCCCATCCCGCCCC
TAACTCCGCCCAGTTCCGCCCATTCTCCGCCCCATGGCTGACTAATTTTTTTTATTTATGCAGAGGCCGA
GGCCGCCTCGGCCTCTGAGCTATTCCAGAAGTAGTGAGGAGGCTTTTTTGGAGGCCTAGGCTTTTGCAAA
GATCGATCAAGAGACAGGATGAGGATCGTTTCGCATGATTGAACAAGATGGATTGCACGCAGGTTCTCCG
GCCGCTTGGGTGGAGAGGCTATTCGGCTATGACTGGGCACAACAGACAATCGGCTGCTCTGATGCCGCCG
TGTTCCGGCTGTCAGCGCAGGGGCGCCCGGTTCTTTTTGTCAAGACCGACCTGTCCGGTGCCCTGAATGA
ACTGCAAGACGAGGCAGCGCGGCTATCGTGGCTGGCCACGACGGGCGTTCCTTGCGCAGCTGTGCTCGAC
GTTGTCACTGAAGCGGGAAGGGACTGGCTGCTATTGGGCGAAGTGCCGGGGCAGGATCTCCTGTCATCTC
ACCTTGCTCCTGCCGAGAAAGTATCCATCATGGCTGATGCAATGCGGCGGCTGCATACGCTTGATCCGGC
TACCTGCCCATTCGACCACCAAGCGAAACATCGCATCGAGCGAGCACGTACTCGGATGGAAGCCGGTCTT
GTCGATCAGGATGATCTGGACGAAGAGCATCAGGGGCTCGCGCCAGCCGAACTGTTCGCCAGGCTCAAGG
CGAGCATGCCCGACGGCGAGGATCTCGTCGTGACCCATGGCGATGCCTGCTTGCCGAATATCATGGTGGA
AAATGGCCGCTTTTCTGGATTCATCGACTGTGGCCGGCTGGGTGTGGCGGACCGCTATCAGGACATAGCG
TTGGCTACCCGTGATATTGCTGAAGAGCTTGGCGGCGAATGGGCTGACCGCTTCCTCGTGCTTTACGGTA
TCGCCGCTCCCGATTCGCAGCGCATCGCCTTCTATCGCCTTCTTGACGAGTTCTTCTGAGCGGGACTCTG
GGGTTCGAAATGACCGACCAAGCGACGCCCAACCTGCCATCACGAGATTTCGATTCCACCGCCGCCTTCT
ATGAAAGGTTGGGCTTCGGAATCGTTTTCCGGGACGCCGGCTGGATGATCCTCCAGCGCGGGGATCTCAT
GCTGGAGTTCTTCGCCCACCCTAGGGGGAGGCTAACTGAAACACGGAAGGAGACAATACCGGAAGGAACC
CGCGCTATGACGGCAATAAAAAGACAGAATAAAACGCACGGTGTTGGGTCGTTTGTTCATAAACGCGGGG
TTCGGTCCCAGGGCTGGCACTCTGTCGATACCCCACCGAGACCCCATTGGGGCCAATACGCCCGCGTTTC
TTCCTTTTCCCCACCCCACCCCCCAAGTTCGGGTGAAGGCCCAGGGCTCGCAGCCAACGTCGGGGCGGCA
GGCCCTGCCATAGCCTCAGGTTACTCATATATACTTTAGATTGATTTAAAACTTCATTTTTAATTTAAAA
GGATCTAGGTGAAGATCCTTTTTGATAATCTCATGACCAAAATCCCTTAACGTGAGTTTTCGTTCCACTG
AGCGTCAGACCCCGTAGAAAAGATCA
Features (pLannotate 1.2.2; 16 found; start..end, strand, type, name):
     11..599     +  rep_origin     ori: high-copy-number ColE1/pMB1/pBR322/pUC origin of replication
    774..1077    +  enhancer       CMV enhancer: human cytomegalovirus immediate early enhancer
   1078..1281    +  promoter       CMV promoter: human cytomegalovirus (CMV) immediate early promoter
   1304..1347    +  misc_feature   MCS (fragment): multiple cloning site
   1349..1810    +  CDS            SOD1: SODC_HUMAN - Experimental evidence at protein level: Swiss-Prot protein existence level 1. Destroys radicals which are normally produced within the cells and which are toxic to biological systems. From Homo sapiens (Human).
   1813..1845    +  misc_feature   MCS (fragment): multiple cloning site
   1847..2566    +  CDS            AcGFP1: Aequorea coerulescens GFP mammalian codon-optimized
   2582..2665    +  CDS            large T antigen (fragment): large T antigen from SV40 (simian virus 40)
   2688..2809    +  polyA_signal   SV40 poly(A) signal: SV40 polyadenylation signal
   2843..3271    -  rep_origin     f1 ori (sequence partly withheld): f1 bacteriophage origin of replication; arrow indicates direction of (+) strand synthesis
   3298..3402    +  promoter       AmpR promoter: bla
   3404..3761    +  promoter       SV40 promoter: SV40 enhancer and early promoter
   3796..4590    +  CDS            NeoR/KanR: aminoglycoside phosphotransferase from Tn5; aph(3')-II (or nptII); confers resistance to neomycin, kanamycin, and G418 (Geneticin®)
   4611..4763    +  CDS            ble (fragment): BLE_KLEPN - Experimental evidence at protein level: Swiss-Prot protein existence level 1. Binding protein with a strong affinity to the bleomycin family of antibiotics. Binds to CL990; an antimitotic-antibiotic compound. From Klebsiella pneumoniae.
   4822..4869    +  polyA_signal   HSV TK poly(A) signal: herpes simplex virus thymidine kinase polyadenylation signal (Cole and Stacy, 1985)
   4960..4976    -  polyA_signal   bGH poly(A) signal (fragment): bovine growth hormone polyadenylation signal
