[The description below was written by a language model from this plasmid's Addgene catalogue record and pLannotate feature annotations shown in this document.]
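Description:
pF146 pSOD1WTAcGFP1 is a mammalian expression plasmid built on the Clontech pAcGFP1-N1 backbone that encodes wild-type human superoxide dismutase 1 (SOD1) fused at its C terminus to AcGFP1, the mammalian codon-optimized green fluorescent protein from Aequorea coerulescens. The complete SOD1 cDNA, roughly 0.47 kb, was PCR-amplified with flanking EcoRI and SalI sites and inserted into the corresponding sites of the multiple cloning site, both of which remain intact. SOD1 therefore lies immediately upstream of the fluorescent protein, and the two are joined through residual polylinker sequence. Transcription is driven by the human cytomegalovirus immediate early enhancer and promoter and is terminated by an SV40 polyadenylation signal.

The sequenced plasmid is about 5.2 kb and replicates in E. coli from a high-copy ColE1/pUC-type origin. It also carries an f1 phage origin, which allows single-stranded DNA production. A single Tn5 aminoglycoside phosphotransferase gene serves for selection in both hosts. A bacterial bla-type promoter expresses it for kanamycin resistance, and the adjacent SV40 enhancer/early promoter, paired with an HSV TK polyadenylation signal, expresses it in mammalian cells for G418 selection of stable transfectants. The short large T antigen, ble and bGH poly(A) fragments in the annotation appear to be partial matches within backbone sequence rather than functional elements.

The associated publication examined how a GFP tag alters the properties of SOD1 and what that means for research into amyotrophic lateral sclerosis. This construct supplies the wild-type SOD1-GFP fusion for expression and visualization in mammalian cells.
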