Addgene plasmid #26407: pF146 pSOD1WTAcGFP1
Depositing lab: Elizabeth Fisher. Publication: Modification of superoxide dismutase 1 (SOD1) properties by a GFP tag--implications for research into amyotrophic lateral sclerosis (ALS). Stevens JC, Chia R, Hendriks WT, Bros-Facer V, van Minnen J, Martin JE, Jackson GS, Greensmith L, Schiavo G, Fisher EM. PLoS One. 2010 . 5(3):e9541. 10.1371/journal.pone.0009541 PubMed 20221404.
Backbone
  Vector backbone: pAcGFP1-N1
  Backbone manufacturer: Clontech
  Backbone size w/o insert (bp): 4700
  Vector type: Mammalian Expression
  Selectable markers: Neomycin (select with G418)
Growth in bacteria
  Bacterial resistance: Kanamycin, 50 μg/mL
  Growth temperature: 37°C
  Growth strain: DH5alpha
  Copy number: Unknown
Gene/Insert
  Gene/Insert name: SOD1
  Species: H. sapiens (human)
  Insert size (bp): 470
  Entrez Gene: SOD1 (a.k.a. ALS, ALS1, HEL-S-44, IPOA, SOD, STAHP, hSod1, homodimer)
  Tag / fusion protein: GFP (C terminal on insert)
  Cloning method: Restriction Enzyme; 5′ cloning site EcoRI (not destroyed); 3′ cloning site SalI (not destroyed)
  Sequencing primers: 5′ CMV-F
Resource information
  A portion of this plasmid was derived from a plasmid made by: human cDNA insert from cDNA clone cSOD1 from Professor Yoram Groner as described in Lieman-Hurwitzet al., 1982 and Sherman et al 1983.
Terms and licenses: Academic/Nonprofit Terms; Industry Terms: Not Available to Industry
Depositor comments: The complete cDNA was subcloned into the vector pET28 and then a PCR amplified the complete cDNA with EcoRI and SalI sites on the 5’ and 3’ end respectively. This EcoRI-Sal1 0.47kb fragment was cloned into the respective EcoRI and SalI sites of pAcGFP1N1. Thus SOD1 is 5’ of GFP and SOD1 lies upstream of GFP in the SOD1-GFP fusion protein.
How to cite: pF146 pSOD1WTAcGFP1 was a gift from Elizabeth Fisher (Addgene plasmid # 26407 ; http://n2t.net/addgene:26407 ; RRID:Addgene_26407)
