>Addgene plasmid #26407 | pF146 pSOD1WTAcGFP1 | depositor partial sequence | sequence record 12455 | Author sequence
AATTCCATGGCGACGAAGGCCGTGTGCGTGCTGAAGGGCGACGGCCCAGTGCAGGGCATCATCAATTTCG
AGCAGAAGGAAAGTAATGGACCAGTGAAGGTGTGGGGAAGCATTAAAGGACTGACTGAAGGCCTGCATGG
ATTCCATGTTCATGAGTTTGGAGATAATACAGCAGGCTGTACCAGTGCAGGTCCTCACTTTAATCCTCTA
TCCAGAAAACACGGTGGGCCAAAGGATGAAGAGAGGCATGTTGGAGACTTGGGCAATGTGACTGCTGACA
AAGATGGTGTGGCCGATGTGTCTATTGAAGATTCTGTGATCTCACTCTCAGGAGACCATTGCATCATTGG
CCGCACACTGGTGGTCCATGAAAAAGCAGATGACTTGGGCAAAGGTGGTAATGAAGAAAGTACAAAGACA
GGAAACGCTGGAAGTCGTTTGGCTTGTGGTGTAATTGGGATCGCCCAAGGG
