>Addgene plasmid #26407 | pF146 pSOD1WTAcGFP1 | addgene partial sequence | sequence record 32603 | 26407 with CMV-F
AGCAGAGCTGGTTTAGTGAACCGTCAGATCCGCTAGCGCTACCGGACTCAGATCTCGAGCTCAAGCTTCG
AATTCCATGGCGACGAAGGCCGTGTGCGTGCTGAAGGGCGACGGCCCAGTGCAGGGCATCATCAATTTCG
AGCAGAAGGAAAGTAATGGACCAGTGAAGGTGTGGGGAAGCATTAAAGGACTGACTGAAGGCCTGCATGG
ATTCCATGTTCATGAGTTTGGAGATAATACAGCAGGCTGTACCAGTGCAGGTCCTCACTTTAATCCTCTA
TCCAGAAAACACGGTGGGCCAAAGGATGAAGAGAGGCATGTTGGAGACTTGGGCAATGTGACTGCTGACA
AAGATGGTGTGGCCGATGTGTCTATTGAAGATTCTGTGATCTCACTCTCAGGAGACCATTGCATCATTGG
CCGCACACTGGTGGTCCATGAAAAAGCAGATGACTTGGGCAAAGGTGGAAATGAAGAAAGTACAAAGACA
GGAAACGCTGGAAGTCGTTTGGCTTGTGGTGTAATTGGGATCGCCCAAGGGTCGACGGTACCGCGGGCCC
GGGATCCACCGGTCATGGTGAGCAAGGGCGCCGAGCTGTTCACCGGCATCGTGCCCATCCTGATCGAGCT
GAATGGCGATGTGAATGGCCACAAGTTCAGCGTGAGCGGCGAGGGCGAGGGCGATGCCACCTACGGCAAG
CTGACCCTGAAGTTCATCTGCACCACCGGCAAGCTGCCTGTGCCCTGGCCCACCCTGGTGACCACCCTGA
GCTACGGCGTGCAGTGCTTCTCACGCTACCCCGATCACATGAAGCAGCACGACTTCTTCAAGAGCGCCAT
GCCTGAGGGCTACATCCAGGAGCGCACCATCTTCTTCGAGGATGACGGCAACTACAAGTCGCGCGCCA
